>Addgene plasmid #39638 | KHBD00543 | depositor partial sequence | sequence record 50078 | KHBD00543 sequence 1275 bps
ATGGATCACAACATGCACGTCAATGCGCCATCGCTGCATCACTGGGGCTACGCCGCCGGACCCGGCGTGG
TCATGCCCGGCGCCACCGCCACCACACCCCAGAGCCACTGGGTGCCGCCGCCGCAGAGCCACCACAGCGC
CCACAGCAACCACAGCCACGGGCATAGCCAGGGCCATAGCCACGGCATCGGCAGCCTGAAGCGGACGCTT
TCCGAGAGCGACTGCGACGATCTCTACTCCGAGGAGTCCTCCAAGGAACAAATCTCGCCCAGTGAGCCGG
GCAGCTGCCAACTGATGAGCCGCAAGAAGCGACGCGGAGTGATCGAGAAGAAGCGGCGGGATCGGATCAA
CTCCTCGCTCACCGAACTCAAGCGCCTGGTGCCCTCCGCCTACGAGAAGCAGGGATCCGCCAAGCTGGAG
AAGGCCGAAATCCTTCAGCTGACCGTGGAGCATCTCAAGAGTCTGCAGTCTAAAACTCTCGACTCGCTTA
GCTATGATCCGCAGCGAGTGGCCATGGACTACCATATCATTGGGTTCCGCGAGTGCGCCGCAGAGGTGGC
CCGCTATTTGGTCACCATCGAGGGCATGGACATTCAGGATCCTCTGCGCCTGCGCCTTATGTCCCACCTC
CAGTACTTTGTGCAGCAGCGCGAACTGTCGGCCAAGAGCTGCGCCAGTCCGGGTGGCTGGTCTCCGGCTG
CTCCCAGCTCCTCCGGCTATCAGCCAAACTGTGCGGCTGCTCCCTACCAGAGCTATGCGCCGCCAGCCAA
CCCGGGTGCCTATGTGTCCAGCTACCCCACACTAAGTGCCTCGCCCTCTCAGCAGGCTCAGCAACTGGGA
GGACGCACCAGTGTCTCGCGGACAAGTGGAAGTGCCGTAACTGAATCGCTGCCCAGCCATGATCTCCACT
CTGACAGCAGCAGCCAACAGCAGCAGCAACAGCAGCAGCAACAGCAGCAGCAGCAGCAACACCAACAGCA
GCAGCATCAGCAGCAACAGCAACGGACGCAGACAACACCTCAGCCGACGCAGCAGCAACACTATACCCAC
GACCACAGCGCAGTGCATTCCGAGCAGCAGGTTCCCACCTACATAGAGCTGACCAACAGCAATCGTCCAG
CGGCCATAGGTTCCGATAGCCTTAGCTATAGTGCTGCTCCTCAGTATCCGGTCAGCGGACTGCCAGGCCA
GGACTACAACAACTCCAGTGTGCTGCAGTACGCCACTCCCAACGGAGCAAAGCCCTATCGTCCTTGGGGC
GCCGAGATGGCCTAT
