>Addgene plasmid #39638 | KHBD00543 | addgene partial sequence | sequence record 52454 | M13-F20 5'-TGTAAAACGACGGCCAGT-3'
GATTTTATTTTGACTGATAGTGACCTGTTCGTTGCAACAAATTGATGAGCAATGCTTTTTTATAATGCCA
ACTTTGTACAAAAAAGTTGGCACCATGGATCACAACATGCACGTCAATGCGCCATCGCTGCATCACTGGG
GCTACGCCGCCGGACCCGGCGTGGTCATGCCCGGCGCCACCGCCACCACACCCCAGAGCCACTGGGTGCC
GCCGCCGCAGAGCCACCACAGCGCCCACAGCAACCACAGCCACGGGCATAGCCAGGGCCATAGCCACGGC
ATCGGCAGCCTGAAGCGGACGCTTTCCGAGAGCGACTGCGACGATCTCTACTCCGAGGAGTCCTCCAAGG
AACAAATCTCGCCCAGTGAGCCGGGCAGCTGCCAACTGATGAGCCGCAAGAAGCGACGCGGAGTGATCGA
GAAGAAGCGGCGGGATCGGATCAACTCCTCGCTCACCGAACTCAAGCGCCTGGTGCCCTCCGCCTACGAG
AAGCAGGGATCCGCCAAGCTGGAGAAGGCCGAAATCCTTCAGCTGACCGTGGAGCATCTCAAGAGTCTGC
AGTCTAAAACTCTCGACTCGCTTAGCTATGATCCGCAGCGAGTGGCCATGGACTACCATATCATTGGGTT
CCGCGAGTGCGCCGCAGAGGTGGCCCGCTATTTGGTCACCATCGAGGGCATGGACATTCAGGATCCTCTG
CGCCTGCGCCTTATGTCCCACCTCCAGTACTTTGTGCAGCAGCGCGAACTGTCGGCCAAGAGCTGCGCCA
GTCCGGGTGGCTGGTCTCCGGCTGCTCCCAGCTCCTCCGGCTATCAGCCAAACTGTGCGGCTGCTCC
