[The description below was written by a language model from this plasmid's Addgene catalogue record.]
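Description:
KHBD00543 is a Gateway entry clone built in the pDONR221 backbone (Invitrogen), carrying the open reading frame of the Drosophila melanogaster gene CG11194, better known as Hey (Hairy/E(spl)-related with YRPW motif), a bHLH-family transcription factor. The insert is recorded as about 1.3 kb in a backbone of roughly 2.5 kb. The plasmid is maintained in E. coli as a high-copy construct under kanamycin selection. No feature table is provided, so the origin of replication and the exact recombination sites flanking the insert are not itemised. As a product of Gateway cloning into a DONR vector, the ORF would be expected to sit between attL-type sites, with M13 forward and reverse priming sites on either side for sequence verification.

The record lists no promoter, consistent with the role of an entry clone: it is not an expression construct but a shuttle from which the coding sequence can be transferred by LR recombination into destination vectors that supply their own promoters, tags and selection markers. The depositor notes that ORFs in this collection were cloned open-ended, without a stop codon, which allows in-frame C-terminal fusions once the ORF is moved into a suitable destination vector. The clone belongs to a collection of Drosophila ORFs associated with work on automated screening of protein–DNA interactions at fly regulatory elements. Its typical use is therefore as a source of the Hey ORF for building fusion constructs for such interaction assays or for other expression applications.
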