Addgene plasmid #39638: KHBD00543
Depositing lab: Bart Deplancke. Depositing organization: Swiss Federal Institute of Technology (EPFL). Publication: Automated protein-DNA interaction screening of Drosophila regulatory elements. Korneel Hens, Jean-Daniel Feuz, Alina Isakova, Antonina Lagovitina, Andreas Massouras, Julien Bryois, Patrick Callaerts, Susan E. Celniker, Bart Deplancke. Nat Methods. 2011 Oct 30;8(12):1065-70. 10.1038/nmeth.1763 PubMed 22037703.
Backbone
  Vector backbone: pDONR221
  Backbone manufacturer: Invitrogen
  Backbone size w/o insert (bp): 2536
  Vector type: Gateway DONR vector
Growth in bacteria
  Bacterial resistance: Kanamycin, 50 μg/mL
  Growth temperature: 37°C
  Growth strain: DH5alpha
  Copy number: High Copy
Gene/Insert
  Gene/Insert name: CG11194 (alt names: FBgn0027788; Hey; Hairy/E(spl)-related with YRPW motif)
  Species: D. melanogaster (fly)
  Insert size (bp): 1275
  Entrez Gene: Hey (a.k.a. Dmel_CG11194, CG11194, Dmel\CG11194, Hesr-1, bHLHe44, d-hey, dHey, hesr-1, hey)
  Promoter: none
  Cloning method: Gateway Cloning
  Sequencing primers: 5′ M13-F20; 3′ M13R
Terms and licenses: Academic/Nonprofit Terms; Industry Terms: Not Available to Industry
Depositor comments: Please note that the ORFs in this collection were cloned open-ended (without a stop codon).
How to cite: KHBD00543 was a gift from Bart Deplancke (Addgene plasmid # 39638 ; http://n2t.net/addgene:39638 ; RRID:Addgene_39638)
